Addgene plasmid #242587: pCAGGS-Rox-nlsKate5V-stop-Rox-myr-Flag-BFP-NEO (JDW 473)
Purpose: A CAGGS driven, Dre recombinase dependent switch reporter (nls-mKate2 to MbBFP following Dre recombination).
Depositing lab: Joshua Wythe. Depositing organization: University of Virginia. Publication: MultiSite Assembly of Gateway Induced Clones (MAGIC): a flexible cloning toolbox for use in vertebrate model systems. Gillespie WB 3rd, Zhang Y, Ruiz OE, Cerda J 3rd, Ortiz-Guzman J, Sherman M, Turner WD, Largoza G, Mosser LE, Fujimoto E, Chien CB, Kwan KM, Arenkiel BR, Devine WP, Wythe JD. Development. 2025 Nov 15;152(22):dev204308. doi: 10.1242/dev.204308. Epub 2025 Nov 13. PubMed 41230856.
Backbone
  Vector backbone: pBS-CAGGS
  Vector type: Mammalian Expression
Growth in bacteria
  Bacterial resistance: Ampicillin, 100 μg/mL
  Growth temperature: 37°C
  Growth strain: NEB Stable
  Copy number: High Copy
Gene/Insert
  Gene/Insert name: nlsKateV5, MbBPF-FLAG, FRTNeoFRT
  Species: Synthetic
  Promoter: CAGGS
  Cloning method: Gateway Cloning
Terms and licenses: Academic/Nonprofit Terms; Industry Terms: Not Available to Industry
Depositor comments: Please visit https://doi.org/10.1101/2024.07.13.603267 for bioRxiv preprint.
How to cite: pCAGGS-Rox-nlsKate5V-stop-Rox-myr-Flag-BFP-NEO (JDW 473) was a gift from Joshua Wythe (Addgene plasmid # 242587 ; http://n2t.net/addgene:242587 ; RRID:Addgene_242587)
