[The description below was written by a language model from this plasmid's Addgene catalogue record and pLannotate feature annotations shown in this document.]
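Description:
pCAGGS-Rox-nlsKate5V-stop-Rox-myr-Flag-BFP-NEO (JDW 473) is a 9.5 kb mammalian expression plasmid built on a pBluescript-derived pBS-CAGGS backbone and assembled by Gateway cloning. It is maintained in E. coli through a high-copy ColE1/pUC origin and an ampicillin resistance gene. It also retains the usual pBluescript remnants: an f1 origin, lacZα and lac regulatory fragments, and flanking T7 and T3 promoters.

The payload is a Dre recombinase-dependent colour-switch reporter driven by the strong, broadly active CAGGS promoter (CMV enhancer, chicken β-actin promoter and chimeric intron). The first cassette encodes mKate2 preceded by three copies of the SV40 nuclear localization signal and followed by a V5 epitope tag. It ends in a rabbit β-globin polyadenylation signal that acts as the transcriptional stop. According to the name and stated purpose, this cassette is flanked by Rox sites, although the automated feature table does not annotate them. Downstream, between attB1 and attB2 Gateway scars, lies a TagBFP coding sequence with its own β-globin poly(A). The record describes it as a myristoylated, membrane-targeted, FLAG-tagged BFP, but the myr and FLAG elements are likewise not annotated.

Without Dre, cells show nuclear red fluorescence. Dre-mediated excision of the Rox-flanked cassette places BFP directly under CAGGS, switching cells to membrane-localized blue. A PGK promoter-NeoR-PGK poly(A) cassette in the opposite orientation allows G418 selection of stable integrants, and its flanking minimal FRT sites allow later removal by FLP. The plasmid belongs to a modular Gateway toolbox for vertebrate model systems and serves to report Dre activity.
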