Features (pLannotate 1.2.2; 34 found; start..end, strand, type, name):
      4..432     +  rep_origin     f1 ori (sequence partly withheld): f1 bacteriophage origin of replication; arrow indicates direction of (+) strand synthesis
    463..620     -  CDS            lacZα (fragment): LacZα fragment of β-galactosidase; lacZ fragment
    623..641     +  promoter       T7 promoter: promoter for bacteriophage T7 RNA polymerase
    726..1029    +  enhancer       CMV enhancer: human cytomegalovirus immediate early enhancer
   1031..1306    +  promoter       chicken β-actin promoter: No description available
   1307..2323    +  intron         chimeric intron: chimera between introns from chicken β-actin and rabbit β-globin
   2463..2483    +  CDS            SV40 NLS: nuclear localization signal of SV40 (simian virus 40) large T antigen
   2487..2507    +  CDS            SV40 NLS: nuclear localization signal of SV40 (simian virus 40) large T antigen
   2511..2531    +  CDS            SV40 NLS: nuclear localization signal of SV40 (simian virus 40) large T antigen
   2547..3242    +  CDS            mKate2: mKate2 is a basic (constitutively fluorescent) red fluorescent protein published in 2009, derived from Entacmaea quadricolor. It is reported to be a rapidly-maturing monomer with moderate acid sensitivity.
   3243..3284    +  CDS            V5 tag: epitope tag from simian virus 5
   3310..3381    +  CDS            HBB (fragment): HBB_PONPY - Experimental evidence at transcript level: Swiss-Prot protein existence level 2. Involved in oxygen transport from the lung to the various peripheral tissues. From Pongo pygmaeus (Bornean orangutan).
   3452..3507    +  polyA_signal   β-globin poly(A) signal: rabbit β-globin polyadenylation signal (Gil and Proudfoot, 1987)
   3901..3925    +  protein_bind   attB1: mutant version of attB; recombination site for the Gateway® BP reaction BP Clonase™
   3962..4660    +  CDS            TagBFP: TagBFP is a basic (constitutively fluorescent) blue fluorescent protein published in 2008, derived from Entacmaea quadricolor. It is reported to be a very rapidly-maturing monomer with very low acid sensitivity.
   4661..4726    +  misc_feature   MCS: multiple cloning site
   4774..4798    -  protein_bind   attB2: mutant version of attB; recombination site for the Gateway® BP reaction BP Clonase™
   4813..4884    +  CDS            HBB (fragment): HBB_PONPY - Experimental evidence at transcript level: Swiss-Prot protein existence level 2. Involved in oxygen transport from the lung to the various peripheral tissues. From Pongo pygmaeus (Bornean orangutan).
   4955..5010    +  polyA_signal   β-globin poly(A) signal: rabbit β-globin polyadenylation signal (Gil and Proudfoot, 1987)
   5374..5407    -  protein_bind   FRT (minimal): supports FLP-mediated excision but not integration (Turan and Bode, 2011) FLP recombinase from the Saccharomyces cerevisiae 2μ plasmid
   5409..5428    -  misc_feature   MCS (fragment): pBluescript multiple cloning site
   5427..5888    -  polyA_signal   PGK poly(A) signal: mouse phosphoglycerate kinase 1 polyadenylation signal
   5898..6701    -  CDS            NeoR/KanR: aminoglycoside phosphotransferase from Tn5; aph(3')-II (or nptII); confers resistance to neomycin, kanamycin, and G418 (Geneticin®)
   6715..7214    -  promoter       PGK promoter: mouse phosphoglycerate kinase 1 promoter
   7230..7263    -  protein_bind   FRT (minimal): supports FLP-mediated excision but not integration (Turan and Bode, 2011) FLP recombinase from the Saccharomyces cerevisiae 2μ plasmid
   7263..7281    -  misc_feature   MCS (fragment): pBluescript multiple cloning site
   7317..7335    -  promoter       T3 promoter: promoter for bacteriophage T3 RNA polymerase
   7380..7396    -  protein_bind   lac operator: The lac repressor binds to the lac operator to inhibit transcription in E. coli. This inhibition can be relieved by adding lactose or isopropyl-β-D-thiogalactopyranoside (IPTG). lac repressor encoded by lacI
   7404..7434    -  promoter       lac promoter: promoter for the E. coli lac operon
   7449..7470    -  protein_bind   CAP binding site: CAP binding activates transcription in the presence of cAMP. E. coli catabolite activator protein
   7483..7575    -  CDS            lacI (fragment): lac repressor; lacI; The lac repressor binds to the lac operator to inhibit transcription in E. coli. This inhibition can be relieved by adding lactose or isopropyl-β-D-thiogalactopyranoside (IPTG).
   7758..8346    -  rep_origin     ori: high-copy-number ColE1/pMB1/pBR322/pUC origin of replication
   8517..9377    -  CDS            AmpR: β-lactamase; bla; confers resistance to ampicillin, carbenicillin, and related antibiotics
   9378..9482    -  promoter       AmpR promoter: bla
>Addgene plasmid #242587 | pCAGGS-Rox-nlsKate5V-stop-Rox-myr-Flag-BFP-NEO (JDW 473) | addgene full sequence | sequence record 486869 | Addgene NGS Result
CTG
[124 nt withheld, positions 4-127]
C
[91 nt withheld, positions 129-219]
A
[49 nt withheld, positions 221-269]
CCTTTGACGTTGGAGTCCACGTTCTTT
[37 nt withheld, positions 297-333]
ACCCTATCTCGGTCTATTCTTTTGATTTATAAGGGATTTTGCCGATTTCGGCCTATTGGTTAAAAAATGA
GCTGATTTAACAAAAATTTAACGCGAATTTTAACAAAATATTAACGCTTACAATTTCCATTCGCCATTCA
GGCTGCGCAACTGTTGGGAAGGGCGATCGGTGCGGGCCTCTTCGCTATTACGCCAGCTGGCGAAAGGGGG
ATGTGCTGCAAGGCGATTAAGTTGGGTAACGCCAGGGTTTTCCCAGTCACGACGTTGTAAAACGACGGCC
AGTGAATTGTAATACGACTCACTATAGGGCGAATTGGGTACCGGCGCGCCACTAGTTATTAATAGTAATC
AATTACGGGGTCATTAGTTCATAGCCCATATATGGAGTTCCGCGTTACATAACTTACGGTAAATGGCCCG
CCTGGCTGACCGCCCAACGACCCCCGCCCATTGACGTCAATAATGACGTATGTTCCCATAGTAACGCCAA
TAGGGACTTTCCATTGACGTCAATGGGTGGAGTATTTACGGTAAACTGCCCACTTGGCAGTACATCAAGT
GTATCATATGCCAAGTACGCCCCCTATTGACGTCAATGACGGTAAATGGCCCGCCTGGCATTATGCCCAG
TACATGACCTTATGGGACTTTCCTACTTGGCAGTACATCTACGTATTAGTCATCGCTATTACCATGGTCG
AGGTGAGCCCCACGTTCTGCTTCACTCTCCCCATCTCCCCCCCCTCCCCACCCCCAATTTTGTATTTATT
TATTTTTTAATTATTTTGTGCAGCGATGGGGGCGGGGGGGGGGGGGGGGSGCGCCRGGSGGGGSGGGGCG
GGGCGRGGGGSGGGGCGGGGCGAGGCGGAGAGGTGCGGCGGCAGCCAATCAGAGCGGCGCGCTCCGAAAG
TTTCCTTTTATGGCGAGGCGGCGGCGGCGGCGGCCCTATAAAAAGCGAAGCGCGCGGCGGGCGGGAGTCG
CTGCGCGCTGCCTTCGCCCCGTGCCCCGCTCCGCCGCCGCCTCGCGCCGCCCGCCCCGGCTCTGACTGAC
CGCGTTACTCCCACAGGTGAGCGGGCGGGACGGCCCTTCTCCTCCGGGCTGTAATTAGCGCTTGGTTTAA
TGACGGCTTGTTTCTTTTCTGTGGCTGCGTGAAAGCCTTGAGGGGCTCCGGGAGGGCCCTTTGTGCGGGG
GGAGCGGCTCGGGGGGTGCGTGCGTGTGTGTGTGCGTGGGGAGCGCCGCGTGCGGCTCCGCGCTGCCCGG
CGGCTGTGAGCGCTGCGGGCGCGGCGCGGGGCTTTGTGCGCTCCGCAGTGTGCGCGAGGGGAGCGCGGCC
GGGGGCGGTGCCCCGCGGTGCGGGGGGGGCTGCGAGGGGAACAAAGGCTGCGTGCGGGGTGTGTGCGTGG
GGGGGTGAGCAGGGGGTGTGGGCGCGTCGGTCGGGCTGCAACCCCCCCTGCACCCCCCTCCCCGAGTTGC
TGAGCACGGCCCGGCTTCGGGTGCGGGGCTCCGTACGGGGCGTGGCGCGGGGCTCGCCGTGCCGGGCGGG
GGGTGGCGGCAGGTGGGGGTGCCGGGCGGGGCGGGGCCGCCTCGGGCCGGGGAGGGCTCGGGGGAGGGGC
GCGGCGGCCCCCGGAGCGCCGGCGGCTGTCGAGGCGCGGCGAGCCGCAGCCATTGCCTTTTATGGTAATC
GTGCGAGAGGGCGCAGGGACTTCCTTTGTCCCAAATCTGTGCGGAGCCGAAATCTGGGAGGCGCCGCCGC
ACCCCCTCTAGCGGGCGCGGGGCGAAGCGGTGCGGCGCCGGCAGGAAGGAAATGGGCGGGGAGGGCCTTC
GTGCGTCGCCGCGCCGCCGTCCCCTTCTCCCTCTCCAGCCTCGGGGCTGTCCGCGGGGGGACGGCTGCCT
TCGGGGGGGACGGGGCAGGGCGGGGTTCGGCTTCTGGCGTGTGACCGGCGGCTCTAGAGCCTCTGCTAAC
CATGTTCATGCCTTCTTCTTTTTCCTACAGCTCCTGGGCAACGTGCTGGTTATTGTGCTGTCTCATCATT
TTGGCAAAGAATTCAAGCTTTAACTTTAAATAATGCCAATTATTTAAAGTTACTAGGTTCCCGCGGGCCA
CCATGGCCACAACCATGGTGCACGTGGATCCAAAAAAGAAGAGAAAGGTAGATCCAAAAAAGAAGAGAAA
GGTAGATCCAAAAAAGAAGAGAAAGGTACACGTGTCCACGCGTATGGTGAGCGAGCTGATTAAGGAGAAC
ATGCACATGAAGCTGTACATGGAGGGCACCGTGAACAACCACCACTTCAAGTGCACATCCGAGGGCGAAG
GCAAGCCCTACGAGGGCACCCAGACCATGAGAATCAAGGCGGTCGAGGGCGGCCCTCTCCCCTTCGCCTT
CGACATCCTGGCTACCAGCTTCATGTACGGCAGCAAAACCTTCATCAACCACACCCAGGGCATCCCCGAC
TTCTTTAAGCAGTCCTTCCCCGAGGGCTTCACATGGGAGAGAGTCACCACATACGAAGACGGGGGCGTGC
TGACCGCTACCCAGGACACCAGCCTCCAGGACGGCTGCCTCATCTACAACGTCAAGATCAGAGGGGTGAA
CTTCCCATCCAACGGCCCTGTGATGCAGAAGAAAACACTCGGCTGGGAGGCCTCCACCGAGACCCTGTAC
CCCGCTGACGGCGGCCTGGAAGGCAGAGCCGACATGGCCCTGAAGCTCGTGGGCGGGGGCCACCTGATCT
GCAACTTGAAGACCACATACAGATCCAAGAAACCCGCTAAGAACCTCAAGATGCCCGGCGTCTACTATGT
GGACAGAAGACTGGAAAGAATCAAGGAGGCCGACAAAGAGACCTACGTCGAGCAGCACGAGGTGGCTGTG
GCCAGATACTGCGACCTCCCTAGCAAACTGGGGCACAGAGGTAAGCCTATCCCTAACCCTCTCCTCGGTC
TCGATTCTACGTAGCCGCGGGAACCTAGGCGGCCGCACTCCTCAGGTGCAGGCTGCCTATCAGAAGGTGG
TGGCTGGTGTGGCCAATGCCCTGGCTCACAAATACCACTGAGATCTTTTTCCCTCTGCCAAAAATTATGG
GGACATCATGAAGCCCCTTGAGCATCTGACTTCTGGCTAATAAAGGAAATTTATTTTCATTGCAATAGTG
TGTTGGAATTTTTTGTGTCTCTCACTCGGAAGGACATATGGGAGGGCAAATCATTTAAAACATCAGAATG
AGTATTTGGTTTAGAGTTTGGCAACATATGCCCATATGCTGGCTGCCATGAACAAAGGTTGGCTATAAAG
AGGTCATCAGTATATGAAACAGCCCCCTGCTGTCCATTCCTTATTCCATAGAAAAGCCTTGACTTGAGGT
TAGATTTTTTTTATATTTTGTTTTGTGTTATTTTTTTCTTTAACATCCCTAAAATTTTCCTTACATGTTT
TACTAGCCAGATTTTTCCTCCTCTCCTGACTACTCCCAGTCATAGCTGTCCCTCTTCTCTTATGGAGATC
CCTCGACCTGCAGCTAGTAACTTTAAATAATGCCAATTATTTAAAGTTACTAGGATTCGAGGATATCACA
AGTTTGTACAAAAAAGCAGGCTTTAAACGCCACCATGGGTTGCTGTTTCTCCAAGACCATGAGCGAGCTG
ATTAAGGAGAACATGCACATGAAGCTGTACATGGAGGGCACCGTGGACAACCATCACTTCAAGTGCACAT
CCGAGGGCGAAGGCAAGCCCTACGAGGGCACCCAGACCATGAGAATCAAGGTGGTCGAGGGCGGCCCTCT
CCCCTTCGCCTTCGACATCCTGGCTACTAGCTTCCTCTACGGCAGCAAGACCTTCATCAACCACACCCAG
GGCATCCCCGACTTCTTCAAGCAGTCCTTCCCTGAGGGCTTCACATGGGAGAGAGTCACCACATACGAAG
ACGGGGGCGTGCTGACCGCTACCCAGGACACCAGCCTCCAGGACGGCTGCCTCATCTACAACGTCAAGAT
CAGAGGGGTGAACTTCACATCCAACGGCCCTGTGATGCAGAAGAAAACACTCGGCTGGGAGGCCTTCACC
GAGACGCTGTACCCCGCTGACGGCGGCCTGGAAGGCAGAAACGACATGGCCCTGAAGCTCGTGGGCGGGA
GCCATCTGATCGCAAACATCAAGACCACATATAGATCCAAGAAACCCGCTAAGAACCTCAAGATGCCTGG
CGTCTACTATGTGGACTACAGACTGGAAAGAATCAAGGAGGCCAACAACGAGACCTACGTCGAGCAGCAC
GAGGTGGCAGTGGCCAGATACTGCGACCTCCCTAGCAAACTGGGACACAAGCTTAATTCCGGACTCAGAT
CTCGAGCTCAAGCTTCGAATTCTGCAGTCGACGGTACCGCGGGCCCGGGATCCACCGGATCTAGAGACTA
CAAAGACGATGACGACAAGTAGCCATCTAGACCCAGCTTTCTTGTACAAAGTGGTGATATCGCGGCCGCA
CTCCTCAGGTGCAGGCTGCCTATCAGAAGGTGGTGGCTGGTGTGGCCAATGCCCTGGCTCACAAATACCA
CTGAGATCTTTTTCCCTCTGCCAAAAATTATGGGGACATCATGAAGCCCCTTGAGCATCTGACTTCTGGC
TAATAAAGGAAATTTATTTTCATTGCAATAGTGTGTTGGAATTTTTTGTGTCTCTCACTCGGAAGGACAT
ATGGGAGGGCAAATCATTTAAAACATCAGAATGAGTATTTGGTTTAGAGTTTGGCAACATATGCCCATAT
GCTGGCTGCCATGAACAAAGGTTGGCTATAAAGAGGTCATCAGTATATGAAACAGCCCCCTGCTGTCCAT
TCCTTATTCCATAGAAAAGCCTTGACTTGAGGTTAGATTTTTTTTATATTTTGTTTTGTGTTATTTTTTT
CTTTAACATCCCTAAAATTTTCCTTACATGTTTTACTAGCCAGATTTTTCCTCCTCTCCTGACTACTCCC
AGTCATAGCTGTCCCTCTTCTCTTATGGAGATCCCTCGACCTGCAGCCCAAGCTATCCTAGATTTTCGAC
GAAGTTCCTATACTTTCTAGAGAATAGGAACTTCCTCGACGGTATCGATAAGCTTCTGATGGAATTAGAA
CTTGGCAAAACAATACTGAGAATGAAGTGTATGTGGAACAGAGGCTGCTGATCTCGTTCTTCAGGCTATG
AAACTGACACATTTGGAAACCACAGTACTTAGAACCACAAAGTGGGAATCAAGAGAAAAACAATGATCCC
ACGAGAGATCTATAGATCTATAGATCATGAGTGGGAGGAATGAGCTGGCCCTTAATTTGGTTTTGCTTGT
TTAAATTATGATATCCAACTATGAAACATTATCATAAAGCAATAGTAAAGAGCCTTCAGTAAAGAGCAGG
CATTTATCTAATCCCACCCCACCCCCACCCCCGTAGCTCCAATCCTTCCATTCAAAATGTAGGTACTCTG
TTCTCACCCTTCTTAACAAAGTATGACAGGAAAAACTTCCATTTTAGTGGACATCTTTATTGTTTAATAG
ATCATCAATTTCTGCAGACTTACAGCGGATCCCCTCAGAAGAACTCGTCAAGAAGGCGATAGAAGGCGAT
GCGCTGCGAATCGGGAGCGGCGATACCGTAAAGCACGAGGAAGCGGTCAGCCCATTCGCCGCCAAGCTCT
TCAGCAATATCACGGGTAGCCAACGCTATGTCCTGATAGCGGTCCGCCACACCCAGCCGGCCACAGTCGA
TGAATCCAGAAAAGCGGCCATTTTCCACCATGATATTCGGCAAGCAGGCATCGCCATGGGTCACGACGAG
ATCATCGCCGTCGGGCATGCGCGCCTTGAGCCTGGCGAACAGTTCGGCTGGCGCGAGCCCCTGATGCTCT
TCGTCCAGATCATCCTGATCGACAAGACCGGCTTCCATCCGAGTACGTGCTCGCTCGATGCGATGTTTCG
CTTGGTGGTCGAATGGGCAGGTAGCCGGATCAAGCGTATGCAGCCGCCGCATTGCATCAGCCATGATGGA
TACTTTCTCGGCAGGAGCAAGGTGAGATGACAGGAGATCCTGCCCCGGCACTTCGCCCAATAGCAGCCAG
TCCCTTCCCGCTTCAGTGACAACGTCGAGCACAGCTGCGCAAGGAACGCCCGTCGTGGCCAGCCACGATA
GCCGCGCTGCCTCGTCCTGCAGTTCATTCAGGGCACCGGACAGGTCGGTCTTGACAAAAAGAACCGGGCG
CCCCTGCGCTGACAGCCGGAACACGGCGGCATCAGAGCAGCCGATTGTCTGTTGTGCCCAGTCATAGCCG
AATAGCCTCTCCACCCAAGCGGCCGGAGAACCTGCGTGCAATCCATCTTGTTCAATGGCCGATCCCATAT
TGGCTGCAGGTCGAAAGGCCCGGAGATGAGGAAGAGGAGAACAGCGCGGCAGACGTGCGCTTTTGAAGCG
TGCAGAATGCCGGGCCTCCGGAGGACCTTCGGGCGCCCGCCCCGCCCCTGAGCCCGCCCCTGAGCCCGCC
CCCGGACCCACCCCTTCCCAGCCTCTGAGCCCAGAAAGCGAAGGAGCAAAGCTGCTATTGGCCGCTGCCC
CAAAGGCCTACCCGCTTCCATTGCTCAGCGGTGCTGTCCATCTGCACGAGACTAGTGAGACGTGCTACTT
CCATTTGTCACGTCCTGCACGACGCGAGCTGCGGGGCGGGGGGGAACTTCCTGACTAGGGGAGGAGTAGA
AGGTGGCGCGAAGGGGCCACCAAAGAACGGAGCCGGTTGGCGCCTACCGGTGGATGTGGAATGTGTGCGA
GGCCAGAGGCCACTTGTGTAGCGCCAAGTGCCCAGCGGGGCTGCTAAAGCGCATGCTCCAGACTGCCTTG
GGAAAAGCGCCTCCCCTACCCGGTAGAATTGGCCGCGAAGTTCCTATACTTTCTAGAGAATAGGAACTTC
GGCCGCCACCGCGGTGGAAATCCCGGGTTAATTAAGAGCTCCAGCTTTTGTTCCCTTTAGTGAGGGTTAA
TTTCGAGCTTGGCGTAATCATGGTCATAGCTGTTTCCTGTGTGAAATTGTTATCCGCTCACAATTCCACA
CAACATACGAGCCGGAAGCATAAAGTGTAAAGCCTGGGGTGCCTAATGAGTGAGCTAACTCACATTAATT
GCGTTGCGCTCACTGCCCGCTTTCCAGTCGGGAAACCTGTCGTGCCAGCTGCATTAATGAATCGGCCAAC
GCGCGGGGAGAGGCGGTTTGCGTATTGGGCGCTCTTCCGCTTCCTCGCTCACTGACTCGCTGCGCTCGGT
CGTTCGGCTGCGGCGAGCGGTATCAGCTCACTCAAAGGCGGTAATACGGTTATCCACAGAATCAGGGGAT
AACGCAGGAAAGAACATGTGAGCAAAAGGCCAGCAAAAGGCCAGGAACCGTAAAAAGGCCGCGTTGCTGG
CGTTTTTCCATAGGCTCCGCCCCCCTGACGAGCATCACAAAAATCGACGCTCAAGTCAGAGGTGGCGAAA
CCCGACAGGACTATAAAGATACCAGGCGTTTCCCCCTGGAAGCTCCCTCGTGCGCTCTCCTGTTCCGACC
CTGCCGCTTACCGGATACCTGTCCGCCTTTCTCCCTTCGGGAAGCGTGGCGCTTTCTCATAGCTCACGCT
GTAGGTATCTCAGTTCGGTGTAGGTCGTTCGCTCCAAGCTGGGCTGTGTGCACGAACCCCCCGTTCAGCC
CGACCGCTGCGCCTTATCCGGTAACTATCGTCTTGAGTCCAACCCGGTAAGACACGACTTATCGCCACTG
GCAGCAGCCACTGGTAACAGGATTAGCAGAGCGAGGTATGTAGGCGGTGCTACAGAGTTCTTGAAGTGGT
GGCCTAACTACGGCTACACTAGAAGAACAGTATTTGGTATCTGCGCTCTGCTGAAGCCAGTTACCTTCGG
AAAAAGAGTTGGTAGCTCTTGATCCGGCAAACAAACCACCGCTGGTAGCGGTGGTTTTTTTGTTTGCAAG
CAGCAGATTACGCGCAGAAAAAAAGGATCTCAAGAAGATCCTTTGATCTTTTCTACGGGGTCTGACGCTC
AGTGGAACGAAAACTCACGTTAAGGGATTTTGGTCATGAGATTATCAAAAAGGATCTTCACCTAGATCCT
TTTAAATTAAAAATGAAGTTTTAAATCAATCTAAAGTATATATGAGTAAACTTGGTCTGACAGTTACCAA
TGCTTAATCAGTGAGGCACCTATCTCAGCGATCTGTCTATTTCGTTCATCCATAGTTGCCTGACTCCCCG
TCGTGTAGATAACTACGATACGGGAGGGCTTACCATCTGGCCCCAGTGCTGCAATGATACCGCGAGACCC
ACGCTCACCGGCTCCAGATTTATCAGCAATAAACCAGCCAGCCGGAAGGGCCGAGCGCAGAAGTGGTCCT
GCAACTTTATCCGCCTCCATCCAGTCTATTAATTGTTGCCGGGAAGCTAGAGTAAGTAGTTCGCCAGTTA
ATAGTTTGCGCAACGTTGTTGCCATTGCTACAGGCATCGTGGTGTCACGCTCGTCGTTTGGTATGGCTTC
ATTCAGCTCCGGTTCCCAACGATCAAGGCGAGTTACATGATCCCCCATGTTGTGCAAAAAAGYGGTTAGC
TCCTTCGGTCCTCCGATCGTTGTCAGAAGTAAGTTGGCCGCAGTGTTATCACTCATGGTTATGGCAGCAC
TGCATAATTCTCTTACTGTCATGCCATCCGTAAGATGCTTTTCTGTGACTGGTGAGTACTCAACCAAGTC
ATTCTGAGAATAGTGTATGCGGCGACCGAGTTGCTCTTGCCCGGCGTCAATACGGGATAATACCGCGCCA
CATAGCAGAACTTTAAAAGTGCTCATCATTGGAAAACGTTCTTCGGGGCGAAAACTCTCAAGGATCTTAC
CGCTGTTGAGATCCAGTTCGATGTAACCCACTCGTGCACCCAACTGATCTTCAGCATCTTTTACTTTCAC
CAGCGTTTCTGGGTGAGCAAAAACAGGAAGGCAAAATGCCGCAAAAAAGGGAATAAGGGCGACACGGAAA
TGTTGAATACTCATACTCTTCCTTTTTCAATATTATTGAAGCATTTATCAGGGTTATTGTCTCATGAGCG
GATACATATTTGAATGTATTTAGAAAAATAAACAAATAGGGGTTCCGCGCACATTTCCCCGAAAAGTGCC
AC
